Addgene plasmid #217825: pKM 1996
Purpose: Expresses putative photoreceptor SA-phr1 from S. alba. This gene shows high homology to the phr genes in prokaryotes.
Depositing lab: Aziz Sancar. Depositing organization: University of North Carolina at Chapel Hill. Publication: Putative blue-light photoreceptors from Arabidopsis thaliana and Sinapis alba with a high degree of sequence homology to DNA photolyase contain the two photolyase cofactors but lack DNA repair activity. Malhotra K, Kim ST, Batschauer A, Dawut L, Sancar A. Biochemistry. 1995 May 23;34(20):6892-9. doi: 10.1021/bi00020a037. PubMed 7756321.
Backbone
  Vector backbone: pMal-c2
  Backbone manufacturer: New England Biolabs
  Backbone size w/o insert (bp): 6096
  Total vector size (bp): 7670
  Vector type: Bacterial Expression
Growth in bacteria
  Bacterial resistance: Ampicillin, 100 μg/mL
  Growth temperature: 37°C
  Growth strain: DH5alpha
  Copy number: Unknown
Gene/Insert
  Gene/Insert name: SA-phr1
  Species: Sinapis alba
  Insert size (bp): 1574
  Tag / fusion protein: Maltose-binding protein (N terminal on backbone)
  Cloning method: Restriction Enzyme; 5′ cloning site EcoR1 (unknown if destroyed); 3′ cloning site Xba1 (unknown if destroyed)
  Sequencing primers: 5′ n/a
Resource information
  A portion of this plasmid was derived from a plasmid made by: SA-phr1 gene was subcloned from the SA-phr1pQE-10 plasmid
Terms and licenses: Academic/Nonprofit Terms; Industry Terms: Not Available to Industry
Depositor comments: A 512 bp deletion downstream of AmpR and an I3T mutation in MBP was found.
How to cite: pKM 1996 was a gift from Aziz Sancar (Addgene plasmid # 217825 ; http://n2t.net/addgene:217825 ; RRID:Addgene_217825)
