[The description below was written by a language model from this plasmid's Addgene catalogue record and pLannotate feature annotations shown in this document.]
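Description:
pKM 1996 is a bacterial expression plasmid built on the pMal-c2 backbone for producing the putative blue-light photoreceptor SA-phr1 from white mustard (Sinapis alba) as a maltose-binding protein fusion in E. coli. It replicates from a ColE1/pMB1-type origin accompanied by the pBR322 bom region and the rop gene, and it is selected with ampicillin through the bla (AmpR) cassette. The catalogue lists a total size of about 7.7 kb, and the sequenced record is 7,636 nt.

The expression unit consists of the IPTG-inducible tac promoter with a lac operator, kept repressed by a plasmid-borne lacI gene, driving a malE coding sequence that lacks its signal peptide so the fusion remains in the cytosol. The roughly 1.6 kb SA-phr1 insert, subcloned from an earlier pQE-10-based plasmid between the EcoRI and XbaI sites of the polylinker, follows MBP in frame. The automated annotation labels this region as a fragment of Arabidopsis CRY2, which most likely reflects sequence similarity among plant cryptochrome/photolyase-like proteins rather than the actual source species. Downstream lie a lacZα fragment and the rrnB T1 and T2 terminators.

The N-terminal MBP supports amylose-affinity purification and often improves solubility. That suits the construct's stated use of expressing this protein, whose gene is highly homologous to prokaryotic phr (photolyase) genes, for biochemical characterisation. The depositor notes two deviations from the expected sequence: a 512 bp deletion downstream of AmpR, which is consistent with the absence of an annotated f1/M13 origin, and an I3T substitution in MBP.
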