Features (pLannotate 1.2.2; 20 found; start..end, strand, type, name):
      3..80      +  promoter       lacI promoter: lacI
     81..1163    +  CDS            lacI: lac repressor; lacI; The lac repressor binds to the lac operator to inhibit transcription in E. coli. This inhibition can be relieved by adding lactose or isopropyl-β-D-thiogalactopyranoside (IPTG).
   1176..1197    +  protein_bind   CAP binding site: CAP binding activates transcription in the presence of cAMP. E. coli catabolite activator protein
   1216..1233    +  promoter       tet promoter (fragment): E. coli promoter for tetracycline efflux protein gene
   1406..1434    +  promoter       tac promoter: strong E. coli promoter; hybrid between the trp and lac UV5 promoters
   1442..1458    +  protein_bind   lac operator: The lac repressor binds to the lac operator to inhibit transcription in E. coli. This inhibition can be relieved by adding lactose or isopropyl-β-D-thiogalactopyranoside (IPTG). lac repressor encoded by lacI
   1528..2628    +  CDS            MBP: maltose binding protein from E. coli; malE (mutated); This version of the gene does not encode a signal sequence, so MBP will remain in the cytosol.
   2629..2648    +  misc_feature   MCS (fragment): pUC18/19 multiple cloning site
   2686..4179    +  CDS            CRY2 (fragment): CRY2_ARATH - Also known as PHH1 From Arabidopsis thaliana (Mouse-ear cress).
   4195..4215    +  misc_feature   MCS (fragment): pUC18/19 multiple cloning site
   4223..4377    +  CDS            lacZα (fragment): LacZα fragment of β-galactosidase; lacZ fragment
   4470..4585    +  ncRNA          5S rRNA: Accession: RF00001 - 5S ribosomal RNA
   4589..4675    +  terminator     rrnB T1 terminator: Escherichia coli rrnB; transcription terminator T1 from the E. coli rrnB gene
   4767..4794    +  terminator     rrnB T2 terminator: transcription terminator T2 from the E. coli rrnB gene
   4813..4904    +  promoter       AmpR promoter: bla
   4905..5765    +  CDS            AmpR: β-lactamase; bla; confers resistance to ampicillin, carbenicillin, and related antibiotics
   5936..6524    +  rep_origin     ori: high-copy-number ColE1/pMB1/pBR322/pUC origin of replication
   6710..6850    -  misc_feature   bom: basis of mobility region from pBR322
   6952..7143    -  CDS            rop: Rop protein, which maintains plasmids at low copy number; rop
   7160..7540    +  CDS            YPB1_ECOLX: Protein predicted: Swiss-Prot protein existence level 4. From Escherichia coli.
>Addgene plasmid #217825 | pKM 1996 | addgene full sequence | sequence record 434879 | Addgene NGS Result
CCGACACCATCGAATGGCGCAAAACCTTTCGCGGTATGGCATGATAGCGCCCGGAAGAGAGTCAATTCAG
GGTGGTGAATGTGAAACCAGTAACGTTATACGATGTCGCAGAGTATGCCGGTGTCTCTTATCAGACCGTT
TCCCGCGTGGTGAACCAGGCCAGCCACGTTTCTGCGAAAACGCGGGAAAAAGTGGAAGCGGCGATGGCGG
AGCTGAATTACATTCCCAACCGCGTGGCACAACAACTGGCGGGCAAACAGTCGTTGCTGATTGGCGTTGC
CACCTCCAGTCTGGCCCTGCACGCGCCGTCGCAAATTGTCGCGGCGATTAAATCTCGCGCCGATCAACTG
GGTGCCAGCGTGGTGGTGTCGATGGTAGAACGAAGCGGCGTCGAAGCCTGTAAAGCGGCGGTGCACAATC
TTCTCGCGCAACGCGTCAGTGGGCTGATCATTAACTATCCGCTGGATGACCAGGATGCCATTGCTGTGGA
AGCTGCCTGCACTAATGTTCCGGCGTTATTTCTTGATGTCTCTGACCAGACACCCATCAACAGTATTATT
TTCTCCCATGAAGACGGTACGCGACTGGGCGTGGAGCATCTGGTCGCATTGGGTCACCAGCAAATCGCGC
TGTTAGCGGGCCCATTAAGTTCTGTCTCGGCGCGTCTGCGTCTGGCTGGCTGGCATAAATATCTCACTCG
CAATCAAATTCAGCCGATAGCGGAACGGGAAGGCGACTGGAGTGCCATGTCCGGTTTTCAACAAACCATG
CAAATGCTGAATGAGGGCATCGTTCCCACTGCGATGCTGGTTGCCAACGATCAGATGGCGCTGGGCGCAA
TGCGCGCCATTACCGAGTCCGGGCTGCGCGTTGGTGCGGATATCTCGGTAGTGGGATACGACGATACCGA
AGACAGCTCATGTTATATCCCGCCGTTAACCACCATCAAACAGGATTTTCGCCTGCTGGGGCAAACCAGC
GTGGACCGCTTGCTGCAACTCTCTCAGGGCCAGGCGGTGAAGGGCAATCAGCTGTTGCCCGTCTCACTGG
TGAAAAGAAAAACCACCCTGGCGCCCAATACGCAAACCGCCTCTCCCCGCGCGTTGGCCGATTCATTAAT
GCAGCTGGCACGACAGGTTTCCCGACTGGAAAGCGGGCAGTGAGCGCAACGCAATTAATGTAAGTTAGCT
CACTCATTAGGCACAATTCTCATGTTTGACAGCTTATCATCGACTGCACGGTGCACCAATGCTTCTGGCG
TCAGGCAGCCATCGGAAGCTGTGGTATGGCTGTGCAGGTCGTAAATCACTGCATAATTCGTGTCGCTCAA
GGCGCACTCCCGTTCTGGATAATGTTTTTTGCGCCGACATCATAACGGTTCTGGCAAATATTCTGAAATG
AGCTGTTGACAATTAATCATCGGCTCGTATAATGTGTGGAATTGTGAGCGGATAACAATTTCACACAGGA
AACAGCCAGTCCGTTTAGGTGTTTTCACGAGCACTTCACCAACAAGGACCATAGATTATGAAAACTGAAG
AAGGTAAACTGGTAATCTGGATTAACGGCGATAAAGGCTATAACGGTCTCGCTGAAGTCGGTAAGAAATT
CGAGAAAGATACCGGAATTAAAGTCACCGTTGAGCATCCGGATAAACTGGAAGAGAAATTCCCACAGGTT
GCGGCAACTGGCGATGGCCCTGACATTATCTTCTGGGCACACGACCGCTTTGGTGGCTACGCTCAATCTG
GCCTGTTGGCTGAAATCACCCCGGACAAAGCGTTCCAGGACAAGCTGTATCCGTTTACCTGGGATGCCGT
ACGTTACAACGGCAAGCTGATTGCTTACCCGATCGCTGTTGAAGCGTTATCGCTGATTTATAACAAAGAT
CTGCTGCCGAACCCGCCAAAAACCTGGGAAGAGATCCCGGCGCTGGATAAAGAACTGAAAGCGAAAGGTA
AGAGCGCGCTGATGTTCAACCTGCAAGAACCGTACTTCACCTGGCCGCTGATTGCTGCTGACGGGGGTTA
TGCGTTCAAGTATGAAAACGGCAAGTACGACATTAAAGACGTGGGCGTGGATAACGCTGGCGCGAAAGCG
GGTCTGACCTTCCTGGTTGACCTGATTAAAAACAAACACATGAATGCAGACACCGATTACTCCATCGCAG
AAGCTGCCTTTAATAAAGGCGAAACAGCGATGACCATCAACGGCCCGTGGGCATGGTCCAACATCGACAC
CAGCAAAGTGAATTATGGTGTAACGGTACTGCCGACCTTCAAGGGTCAACCATCCAAACCGTTCGTTGGC
GTGCTGAGCGCAGGTATTAACGCCGCCAGTCCGAACAAAGAGCTGGCGAAAGAGTTCCTCGAAAACTATC
TGCTGACTGATGAAGGTCTGGAAGCGGTTAATAAAGACAAACCGCTGGGTGCCGTAGCGCTGAAGTCTTA
CGAGGAAGAGTTGGCGAAAGATCCACGTATTGCCGCCACCATGGAAAACGCCCAGAAAGGTGAAATCATG
CCGAACATCCCGCAGATGTCCGCTTTCTGGTATGCCGTGCGTACTGCGGTGATCAACGCCGCCAGCGGTC
GTCAGACTGTCGATGAAGCCCTGAAAGACGCGCAGACTAATTCGAGCTCGGTACCCGGCCGGGGATCCAT
CGAGGGTAGGCCTGAATTCTCGACAAACAAAAAGACTATAGTTTGGTTCAGAAGGGACCTAAGAATCGAG
GATAACCCTGCATTAGCAGCTGCTGCTCACGAAGGATCTGTTTTCCCTGTTTTCATCTGGTGTCCTGAAG
AAGAAGGACAGTTTTATCCAGGAAGAGCTTCAAGATGGTGGATGAAACAATCACTTGCTCACTTGCGTCA
ATCCTTGAAGGCTCTTGGATCTGAGCTCACTTTAATCAAAACCCATAGCACCGTTTCAGCTATCTTGGAC
TGTGTTCGTGCAACCGGTGCTACTAAAGTCGTCTTTAATCACCTCTATGATCCTGTTTCGTTGGTTCGGG
ACCATACTGTAAAGGAGAAGCTTGTGGAACGTGGGATCTCTGTGCAAAGCTACAATGGTGATCTATTGTA
TGAGCCCTGGGAGATATACTGTGAAAAGGGCAAACCTTTTACTAGTTTTAATTCTTACTGGAAGAAATGC
TTAGACATGTCTGTTGAATCCGTTGTGCTTCCTCCTCCTTGGAGGTTAATGCCTCTATCTGCAGCTGAAA
CGGTTTGGGCATGTTCAGTTGAAGAACTAGGACTTGAAAACGAGGCCGAGAAGCCGAGCAATGCTTTGTT
AACTAGAGCTTGGTCTCCAGGGTGGAGCAATGCTGACAAGATACTAAACGAGTTCATCGAGAAGCAACTC
ATAGACTACGCAAAGAACAGCAAAAAAGTCGTTGGGAACTCAACCTCGCTGCTCTCTCCATATCTCCATT
TCGGGGAGATAAGCGTCAGACGCGTCTTCCAATGCGCTAGGATGAAACAAATCATATGGGCAAGAGATAA
GAACGGTGAAGGAGAAGAAAGTGCTGATCTTTTCCTCAGAGGGATCGGTTTAAGAGACTATTCTCGTTAT
ATATGTTTCAACTTCCCTTTTACTCATGAACAGTCTTTGCTGAGTCATCTTCGTTTCTTCCCTTGGGATG
CTGATGTTGACAAGTTCAAGGCCTGGAGACAAGGCAGGACTGGGTATCCGTTGGTGGATGCTGGAATGAG
AGAGCTTTGGGCTACAGGGTGGATGCATAACAGAATAAGAGTGATTGTTTCGAGCTTTGCTGTGAAGTTT
CTTCTTCTTCCGTGGAAATGGGGAATGAAGTACTTCTGGGATACTCTTTTGGATGCTGATTTGGAATGTG
ACATCATAGGATGGCAGTATATCTCCGGGAGCTTACCTGATGGCCACGAGCTTGATCGTTTGGACAATCC
TGCGATACAAGGCGCAAAGTATGACCCGGAAGGAGAGTACATAAGGCAATGGCTACCCGAGCTAGCGAGG
TTGCCAACTGAATGGATCCATCATCCATGGGATGCTCCTTTAACTGTACTCAAAGCATCCGGTGTGGAAC
TTGGAACAAACTATGCCAAACCCATTGTAGTTATCGACACAGCTCGTGAGCTGCTAACCAAAGCCATATC
AAGAACTCGTGAGGCACAGATCATGATAGGAGCAGCGCCTGATGAGATGTAGCTGATAGCTTCGTCTAGA
GTCGACCTGCAGGCAAGCTTGGCACTGGCCGTCGTTTTACAACGTCGTGACTGGGAAAACCCTGGCGTTA
CCCAACTTAATCGCCTTGCAGCACATCCCCCTTTCGCCAGCTGGCGTAATAGCGAAGAGGCCCGCACCGA
TCGCCCTTCCCAACAGTTGCGCAGCCTGAATGGCGAATGGCAGCTTGGCTGTTTTGGCGGATGAGAGAAG
ATTTTCAGCCTGATACAGATTAAATCAGAACGCAGAAGCGGTCTGATAAAACAGAATTTGCCTGGCGGCA
GTAGCGCGGTGGTCCCACCTGACCCCATGCCGAACTCAGAAGTGAAACGCCGTAGCGCCGATGGTAGTGT
GGGGTCTCCCCATGCGAGAGTAGGGAACTGCCAGGCATCAAATAAAACGAAAGGCTCAGTCGAAAGACTG
GGCCTTTCGTTTTATCTGTTGTTTGTCGGTGAACGCTCTCCTGAGTAGGACAAATCCGCCGGGAGCGGAT
TTGAACGTTGCGAAGCAACGGCCCGGAGGGTGGCGGGCAGGACGCCCGCCATAAACTGCCAGGCATCAAA
TTAAGCAGAAGGCCATCCTGACGGATGGCCTTTTTGCGTTTCTACAAACTCTTTTGTTTATTTTTCTAAA
TACATTCAAATATGTATCCGCTCATGAGACAATAACCCTGATAAATGCTTCAATAATATTGAAAAAGGAA
GAGTATGAGTATTCAACATTTCCGTGTCGCCCTTATTCCCTTTTTTGCGGCATTTTGCCTTCCTGTTTTT
GCTCACCCAGAAACGCTGGTGAAAGTAAAAGATGCTGAAGATCAGTTGGGTGCACGAGTGGGTTACATCG
AACTGGATCTCAACAGCGGTAAGATCCTTGAGAGTTTTCGCCCCGAAGAACGTTTTCCAATGATGAGCAC
TTTTAAAGTTCTGCTATGTGGCGCGGTATTATCCCGTGTTGACGCCGGGCAAGAGCAACTCGGTCGCCGC
ATACACTATTCTCAGAATGACTTGGTTGAGTACTCACCAGTCACAGAAAAGCATCTTACGGATGGCATGA
CAGTAAGAGAATTATGCAGTGCTGCCATAACCATGAGTGATAACACTGCGGCCAACTTACTTCTGACAAC
GATCGGAGGACCGAAGGAGCTAACCGCTTTTTTGCACAACATGGGGGATCATGTAACTCGCCTTGATCGT
TGGGAACCGGAGCTGAATGAAGCCATACCAAACGACGAGCGTGACACCACGATGCCTGTAGCAATGGCAA
CAACGTTGCGCAAACTATTAACTGGCGAACTACTTACTCTAGCTTCCCGGCAACAATTAATAGACTGGAT
GGAGGCGGATAAAGTTGCAGGACCACTTCTGCGCTCGGCCCTTCCGGCTGGCTGGTTTATTGCTGATAAA
TCTGGAGCCGGTGAGCGTGGGTCTCGCGGTATCATTGCAGCACTGGGGCCAGATGGTAAGCCCTCCCGTA
TCGTAGTTATCTACACGACGGGGAGTCAGGCAACTATGGATGAACGAAATAGACAGATCGCTGAGATAGG
TGCCTCACTGATTAAGCATTGGTAACTGTCAGACCAAGTTTACTCATATATACTTTAGATTGATTTAAAA
CTTCATTTTTAATTTAAAAGGATCTAGGTGAAGATCCTTTTTGATAATCTCATGACCAAAATCCCTTAAC
GTGAGTTTTCGTTCCACTGAGCGTCAGACCCCGTAGAAAAGATCAAAGGATCTTCTTGAGATCCTTTTTT
TCTGCGCGTAATCTGCTGCTTGCAAACAAAAAAACCACCGCTACCAGCGGTGGTTTGTTTGCCGGATCAA
GAGCTACCAACTCTTTTTCCGAAGGTAACTGGCTTCAGCAGAGCGCAGATACCAAATACTGTCCTTCTAG
TGTAGCCGTAGTTAGGCCACCACTTCAAGAACTCTGTAGCACCGCCTACATACCTCGCTCTGCTAATCCT
GTTACCAGTGGCTGCTGCCAGTGGCGATAAGTCGTGTCTTACCGGGTTGGACTCAAGACGATAGTTACCG
GATAAGGCGCAGCGGTCGGGCTGAACGGGGGGTTCGTGCACACAGCCCAGCTTGGAGCGAACGACCTACA
CCGAACTGAGATACCTACAGCGTGAGCTATGAGAAAGCGCCACGCTTCCCGAAGGGAGAAAGGCGGACAG
GTATCCGGTAAGCGGCAGGGTCGGAACAGGAGAGCGCACGAGGGAGCTTCCAGGGGGAAACGCCTGGTAT
CTTTATAGTCCTGTCGGGTTTCGCCACCTCTGACTTGAGCGTCGATTTTTGTGATGCTCGTCAGGGGGGC
GGAGCCTATGGAAAAACGCCAGCAACGCGGCCTTTTTACGGTTCCTGGCCTTTTGCTGGCCTTTTGCTCA
CATGTTCTTTCCTGCGTTATCCCCTGATTCTGTGGATAACCGTATTACCGCCTTTGAGTGAGCTGATACC
GCTCGCCGCAGCCGAACGACCGAGCGCAGCGAGTCAGTGAGCGAGGAAGCGGAAGAGCGCCTGATGCGGT
ATTTTCTCCTTACGCATCTGTGCGGTATTTCACACCGCATATGGTGCACTCTCAGTACAATCTGCTCTGA
TGCCGCATAGTTAAGCCAGTATACACTCCGCTATCGCTACGTGACTGGGTCATGGCTGCGCCCCGACACC
CGCCAACACCCGCTGACGCGCCCTGACGGGCTTGTCTGCTCCCGGCATCCGCTTACAGACAAGCTGTGAC
CGTCTCCGGGAGCTGCATGTGTCAGAGGTTTTCACCGTCATCACCGAAACGCGCGAGGCAGCTGCGGTAA
AGCTCATCAGCGTGGTCGTGAAGCGATTCACAGATGTCTGCCTGTTCATCCGCGTCCAGCTCGTTGAGTT
TCTCCAGAAGCGTTAATGTCTGGCTTCTGATAAAGCGGGCCATGTTAAGGGCGGTTTTTTCCTGTTTGGT
CACTGATGCCTCCGTGTAAGGGGGATTTCTGTTCATGGGGGTAATGATACCGATGAAACGAGAGAGGATG
CTCACGATACGGGTTACTGATGATGAACATGCCCGGTTACTGGAACGTTGTGAGGGTAAACAACTGGCGG
TATGGATGCGGCGGGACCAGAGAAAAATCACTCAGGGTCAATGCCAGCGCTTCGTTAATACAGATGTAGG
TGTTCCACAGGGTAGCCAGCAGCATCCTGCGATGCAGATCCGGAACATAATGGTGCAGGGCGCTGACTTC
CGCGTTTCCAGACTTTACGAAACACGGAAACCGAAGACCATTCATGTTGTTGCTCAGGTCGCAGACGTTT
TGCAGCAGCAGTCGCTTCACGTTCGCTCGCGTATCGGTGATTCATTCTGCTAACCAGTAAGGCAACCCCG
CCAGCCTAGCCGGGTCCTCAACGACAGGAGCACGATCATGCGCACCCGTGGCCAGGACCCAACGCTGCCC
GAAATT
